Addgene plasmid #164621: mNeonGreen-JIP4
Purpose: Expresses JIP4 in mammalian cells with a mNeonGreen tag
Depositing lab: Mark Cookson. Depositing organization: National Institute on Aging (NIA). Publication: LRRK2 mediates tubulation and vesicle sorting from lysosomes. Bonet-Ponce L, Beilina A, Williamson CD, Lindberg E, Kluss JH, Saez-Atienzar S, Landeck N, Kumaran R, Mamais A, Bleck CKE, Li Y, Cookson MR. Sci Adv. 2020 Nov 11;6(46). pii: 6/46/eabb2454. doi: 10.1126/sciadv.abb2454. Print 2020 Nov. PubMed 33177079.
Backbone
  Vector backbone: CMV-mNeonGreen-pDEST
  Backbone size w/o insert (bp): 6410
  Total vector size (bp): 8749
  Vector type: Mammalian Expression
Growth in bacteria
  Bacterial resistance: Kanamycin, 50 μg/mL
  Growth temperature: 37°C
  Growth strain: DH5alpha
  Copy number: High Copy
Gene/Insert
  Gene/Insert name: JIP4 (alt names: SPAG9; C-Jun-amino-terminal kinase-interacting protein 4)
  Species: H. sapiens (human)
  Insert size (bp): 3962
  GenBank ID: NM_001130528.2 NM_001130528.3
  Entrez Gene: SPAG9 (a.k.a. CT89, HLC-6, HLC4, HLC6, JIP-4, JIP4, JLP, PHET, PIG6)
  Promoter: CMV
  Tag / fusion protein: mNeonGreen (N terminal on insert)
  Cloning method: Gateway Cloning
  Sequencing primers: 5′ atggagctggaggacggtgtggtg; 3′ tcactcattgccatacatcacttgcca
Terms and licenses: Academic/Nonprofit Terms; Industry Terms: Not Available to Industry
How to cite: mNeonGreen-JIP4 was a gift from Mark Cookson (Addgene plasmid # 164621 ; http://n2t.net/addgene:164621 ; RRID:Addgene_164621)
