[The description below was written by a language model from this plasmid's Addgene catalogue record and pLannotate feature annotations shown in this document.]
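Description:
mNeonGreen-JIP4 is an 8.7 kb mammalian expression plasmid that produces human JIP4 (SPAG9, C-Jun-amino-terminal kinase-interacting protein 4) fused at its N terminus to the green/yellow fluorescent protein mNeonGreen. It was made by Gateway recombination into a CMV-mNeonGreen-pDEST destination backbone. In the annotated sequence, the CMV immediate early enhancer and promoter drive the mNeonGreen coding sequence. This is followed by a short multiple-cloning-site remnant, an attB1 site, the roughly 4 kb SPAG9 open reading frame and an attB2 site. The attB1 sequence and adjacent remnant therefore form the linker between the fluorescent protein and JIP4. An SV40 polyadenylation signal terminates the transcript. The small large T antigen fragment annotated just upstream of it is most likely part of that SV40 region rather than a functional element.

The plasmid replicates in E. coli at high copy from a ColE1/pUC-type origin and is selected with kanamycin. The Tn5 NeoR/KanR gene sits downstream of both a bacterial bla promoter and the SV40 enhancer/early promoter, and it is followed by an HSV TK poly(A) signal. This arrangement gives kanamycin resistance in bacteria and can in principle give G418 resistance in transfected mammalian cells. An f1 origin is also present, and the short ble and bGH poly(A) fragments appear to be backbone remnants.

JIP4 is a JNK-pathway scaffold protein that also acts as an adapter linking lysosomes to the dynein-dynactin motor complex. The construct is suited to fluorescence imaging of JIP4 localisation in mammalian cells, and the associated publication concerns LRRK2-mediated tubulation and vesicle sorting from lysosomes.
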