Features (pLannotate 1.2.2; 18 found; start..end, strand, type, name):
     68..371     +  enhancer       CMV enhancer: human cytomegalovirus immediate early enhancer
    372..575     +  promoter       CMV promoter: human cytomegalovirus (CMV) immediate early promoter
    620..1327    +  CDS            mNeonGreen: mNeonGreen is a basic (constitutively fluorescent) green/yellow fluorescent protein published in 2013, derived from Branchiostoma lanceolatum. It is reported to be a very rapidly-maturing monomer with moderate acid sensitivity.
   1328..1351    +  misc_feature   MCS (fragment): multiple cloning site
   1352..1376    +  protein_bind   attB1: mutant version of attB; recombination site for the Gateway® BP reaction BP Clonase™
   1391..5353    +  CDS            SPAG9: JIP4_HUMAN - Also known as HSS, KIAA0516, MAPK8IP4, SYD1. Experimental evidence at protein level: Swiss-Prot protein existence level 1. The JNK-interacting protein (JIP) group of scaffold proteins selectively mediates JNK signaling by aggregating specific components of the MAPK cascade to form a functional JNK signaling module (PubMed:14743216). Regulates lysosomal positioning by acting as an adapter protein which links PIP4P1-positive lysosomes to the dynein- dynactin complex (PubMed:29146937). Assists PIKFYVE selective functionality in microtubule-based endosome-to-TGN trafficking (By simila
   5370..5394    -  protein_bind   attB2: mutant version of attB; recombination site for the Gateway® BP reaction BP Clonase™
   5395..5420    +  misc_feature   MCS (fragment): multiple cloning site
   5437..5521    +  CDS            large T antigen (fragment): large T antigen from SV40 (simian virus 40)
   5544..5665    +  polyA_signal   SV40 poly(A) signal: SV40 polyadenylation signal
   5672..6127    -  rep_origin     f1 ori (sequence partly withheld): f1 bacteriophage origin of replication; arrow indicates direction of (+) strand synthesis
   6154..6258    +  promoter       AmpR promoter: bla
   6260..6617    +  promoter       SV40 promoter: SV40 enhancer and early promoter
   6652..7446    +  CDS            NeoR/KanR: aminoglycoside phosphotransferase from Tn5; aph(3')-II (or nptII); confers resistance to neomycin, kanamycin, and G418 (Geneticin®)
   7467..7619    +  CDS            ble (fragment): BLE_KLEPN - Experimental evidence at protein level: Swiss-Prot protein existence level 1. Binding protein with a strong affinity to the bleomycin family of antibiotics. Binds to CL990; an antimitotic-antibiotic compound. From Klebsiella pneumoniae.
   7678..7725    +  polyA_signal   HSV TK poly(A) signal: herpes simplex virus thymidine kinase polyadenylation signal (Cole and Stacy, 1985)
   7816..7832    -  polyA_signal   bGH poly(A) signal (fragment): bovine growth hormone polyadenylation signal
   8054..8642    +  rep_origin     ori: high-copy-number ColE1/pMB1/pBR322/pUC origin of replication
>Addgene plasmid #164621 | mNeonGreen-JIP4 | addgene full sequence | sequence record 324159 | Addgene NGS Result
CATGCATTAGTTATTAATAGTAATCAATTACGGGGTCATTAGTTCATAGCCCATATATGGAGTTCCGCGT
TACATAACTTACGGTAAATGGCCCGCCTGGCTGACCGCCCAACGACCCCCGCCCATTGACGTCAATAATG
ACGTATGTTCCCATAGTAACGCCAATAGGGACTTTCCATTGACGTCAATGGGTGGAGTATTTACGGTAAA
CTGCCCACTTGGCAGTACATCAAGTGTATCATATGCCAAGTACGCCCCCTATTGACGTCAATGACGGTAA
ATGGCCCGCCTGGCATTATGCCCAGTACATGACCTTATGGGACTTTCCTACTTGGCAGTACATCTACGTA
TTAGTCATCGCTATTACCATGGTGATGCGGTTTTGGCAGTACATCAATGGGCGTGGATAGCGGTTTGACT
CACGGGGATTTCCAAGTCTCCACCCCATTGACGTCAATGGGAGTTTGTTTTGGCACCAAAATCAACGGGA
CTTTCCAAAATGTCGTAACAACTCCGCCCCATTGACGCAAATGGGCGGTAGGCGTGTACGGTGGGAGGTC
TATATAAGCAGAGCTGGTTTAGTGAACCGTCAGATCCGCTAGCGCTACCGGTCGCCACCATGGTGAGCAA
GGGCGAGGAGGATAACATGGCCTCTCTCCCAGCGACACATGAGTTACACATCTTTGGCTCCATCAACGGT
GTGGACTTTGACATGGTGGGTCAGGGCACCGGCAATCCAAATGATGGTTATGAGGAGTTAAACCTGAAGT
CCACCAAGGGTGACCTCCAGTTCTCCCCCTGGATTCTGGTCCCTCATATCGGGTATGGCTTCCATCAGTA
CCTGCCCTACCCTGACGGGATGTCGCCTTTCCAGGCCGCCATGGTAGATGGCTCCGGCTACCAAGTCCAT
CGCACAATGCAGTTTGAAGATGGTGCCTCCCTTACTGTTAACTACCGCTACACCTACGAGGGAAGCCACA
TCAAAGGAGAGGCCCAGGTGAAGGGGACTGGTTTCCCTGCTGACGGTCCTGTGATGACCAACTCGCTGAC
CGCTGCGGACTGGTGCAGGTCGAAGAAGACTTACCCCAACGACAAAACCATCATCAGTACCTTTAAGTGG
AGTTACACCACTGGAAATGGCAAGCGCTACCGGAGCACTGCGCGGACCACCTACACCTTTGCCAAGCCAA
TGGCGGCTAACTATCTGAAGAACCAGCCGATGTACGTGTTCCGTAAGACGGAGCTCAAGCACTCCAAGAC
CGAGCTCAACTTCAAGGAGTGGCAAAAGGCCTTTACCGATGTGATGGGCATGGACGAGCTGTACAAGTCC
GGACTCAGATCTCGAGATCAAACAAGTTTGTACAAAAAAGCAGGCTCCGAATTCGCCCTTATGGAGCTGG
AGGACGGTGTGGTGTATCAGGAGGAGCCCGGCGGCTCCGGGGCCGTGATGTCGGAGCGGGTGTCCGGCCT
GGCCGGCTCCATCTACCGCGAGTTCGAGCGGCTTATCGGGCGCTATGACGAGGAGGTGGTCAAAGAGCTG
ATGCCGCTGGTGGTGGCTGTGCTGGAGAACCTGGACTCGGTGTTCGCGCAGGACCAGGAGCACCAGGTGG
AGCTGGAGCTGCTGCGGGACGACAACGAGCAGCTCATCACCCAGTACGAGCGGGAGAAGGCGCTGCGCAA
GCACGCTGAGGAGAAATTCATTGAATTTGAAGACTCTCAAGAACAGGAAAAAAAGGACTTACAGACCCGA
GTGGAATCTTTAGAATCTCAAACAAGACAACTTGAGCTGAAAGCGAAAAACTATGCTGACCAGATTAGCA
GACTTGAAGAAAGAGAAGCAGAACTGAAGAAGGAATATAATGCATTACATCAAAGACACACTGAGATGAT
CCATAATTATATGGAACATTTAGAAAGAACAAAACTTCATCAGCTCTCAGGGAGTGATCAACTAGAATCC
ACAGCTCATAGTAGAATTAGAAAAGAACGCCCTATATCATTAGGAATTTTCCCATTACCTGCTGGAGATG
GATTGCTTACACCTGATGCTCAGAAAGGAGGAGAGACCCCTGGATCTGAGCAATGGAAATTTCAGGAATT
AAGTCAACCACGTTCTCATACCAGCCTGAAGGTCAGCAATAGTCCTGAACCTCAGAAGGCTGTAGAACAG
GAGGATGAGCTTTCTGATGTTAGCCAAGGCGGATCTAAAGCTACCACTCCAGCATCAACAGCTAATTCAG
ATGTGGCAACAATTCCTACTGATACTCCCTTAAAGGAAGAAAACGAAGGATTTGTGAAGGTTACAGATGC
GCCAAATAAATCAGAGATAAGCAAACACATTGAAGTACAGGTAGCCCAGGAAACTAGAAATGTATCTACT
GGCTCTGCTGAAAATGAAGAAAAGTCAGAAGTTCAAGCAATCATCGAATCTACTCCTGAGCTGGATATGG
ACAAAGATCTCAGTGGATATAAAGGTTCAAGCACTCCCACCAAAGGCATAGAGAACAAAGCTTTTGATCG
CAATACAGAATCTCTCTTTGAAGAACTGTCTTCAGCTGGCTCAGGCCTAATAGGAGATGTGGATGAAGGA
GCAGATTTACTAGGAATGGGTCGGGAAGTTGAGAATCTTATATTAGAAAATACACAACTGTTGGAAACCA
AAAATGCTTTGAACATAGTGAAGAATGATTTGATAGCAAAAGTGGATGAACTGACCTGTGAGAAAGATGT
GCTGCAAGGGGAATTGGAGGCTGTGAAGCAAGCCAAACTGAAACTAGAGGAAAAGAACAGAGAATTGGAG
GAAGAGCTTAGGAAAGCTCGGGCAGAAGCTGAAGATGCAAGGCAAAAAGCAAAAGATGACGATGATAGTG
ATATTCCCACAGCCCAGAGGAAACGGTTTACTAGAGTAGAAATGGCCCGTGTTCTCATGGAGCGAAACCA
GTATAAAGAGAGATTGATGGAGCTTCAGGAAGCTGTTCGATGGACAGAGATGATTCGGGCATCACGAGAA
AATCCAGCCATGCAGGAAAAAAAAAGGTCAAGCATTTGGCAGTTTTTCAGCCGACTTTTCAGCTCCTCAA
GTAACACGACTAAGAAGCCTGAACCACCTGTTAATCTGAAGTACAATGCACCCACGTCTCATGTTACTCC
GTCCGTCAAGAAAAGAAGCAGCACCTTATCTCAGCTCCCTGGGGATAAGTCCAAAGCCTTTGATTTCCTT
AGTGAAGAAACTGAAGCTAGTTTAGCCTCACGCAGAGAACAAAAGAGAGAGCAGTATCGTCAGGTAAAAG
CACATGTTCAGAAGGAAGACGGTAGAGTGCAGGCTTTTGGCTGGAGTCTGCCTCAGAAGTACAAACAGGT
AACCAATGGTCAAGGTGAAAATAAGATGAAAAATTTACCTGTGCCTGTCTATCTCAGACCTCTGGATGAA
AAAGATACATCAATGAAGCTGTGGTGTGCTGTTGGAGTCAATTTATCTGGTGGGAAGACCAGAGATGGTG
GTTCTGTTGTTGGAGCAAGTGTATTTTACAAGGATGTTGCTGGTTTGGATACAGAAGGCAGTAAACAGCG
AAGTGCCTCTCAGAGTAGTTTAGATAAGTTAGATCAGGAACTTAAGGAACAGCAGAAGGAGTTAAAAAAT
CAAGAAGAATTATCCAGTCTAGTTTGGATCTGTACCAGCACTCATTCGGCTACAAAAGTTCTTATTATTG
ATGCTGTTCAACCTGGCAACATCCTAGACAGTTTCACTGTTTGCAACTCTCATGTTCTGTGCATTGCAAG
TGTGCCAGGTGCACGAGAAACAGACTACCCTGCAGGAGAAGATCTTTCAGAATCTGGTCAGGTAGACAAA
GCATCTTTATGTGGAAGTATGACAAGCAACAGCTCAGCAGAGACAGACAGCCTGTTAGGAGGCATCACAG
TGGTTGGTTGTTCTGCAGAAGGTGTGACGGGAGCTGCCACTTCCCCTAGTACAAATGGTGCTTCTCCAGT
GATGGATAAACCACCAGAAATGGAAGCAGAAAATAGTGAGGTTGATGAAAATGTTCCAACAGCAGAAGAA
GCAACTGAAGCTACAGAAGGGAATGCGGGGTCAGCTGAAGACACAGTGGACATCTCCCAAACTGGCGTCT
ACACAGAGCATGTCTTTACAGATCCTTTGGGAGTTCAGATCCCAGAAGACCTCTCCCCAGTGTATCAGTC
GAGCAATGACTCAGATGCATATAAAGATCAAATATCAGTACTGCCAAATGAACAAGACTTGGTGAGAGAA
GAAGCCCAGAAAATGAGTAGTCTTTTACCAACTATGTGGCTTGGAGCTCAAAATGGCTGTTTGTATGTCC
ATTCATCTGTAGCCCAGTGGAGGAAATGTCTCCATTCCATTAAACTTAAAGATTCGATTCTCAGTATTGT
ACACGTGAAGGGAATCGTGTTAGTAGCCCTGGCTGACGGCACCCTTGCAATCTTTCACAGAGGAGTGGAT
GGGCAGTGGGATTTGTCAAACTATCACCTCTTAGACCTTGGACGGCCTCATCATTCCATCCGTTGCATGA
CTGTGGTACATGACAAAGTCTGGTGTGGCTATAGGAACAAAATCTATGTGGTGCAGCCAAAGGCCATGAA
AATAGAGAAATCTTTTGATGCACATCCCAGGAAGGAGAGCCAAGTGCGACAGCTTGCGTGGGTGGGGGAT
GGCGTGTGGGTCTCCATTCGCTTGGATTCTACGCTCCGTCTCTATCATGCACACACTTATCAACATCTAC
AGGATGTGGACATTGAGCCTTATGTAAGCAAAATGTTAGGTACTGGAAAACTGGGCTTCTCTTTTGTGAG
AATTACAGCTCTTATGGTGTCTTGTAATCGTTTGTGGGTGGGGACAGGAAATGGTGTCATTATCTCCATC
CCATTGACAGAAACAAATAAAACCTCAGGTGTACCAGGAAATCGTCCTGGAAGTGTAATCCGTGTATATG
GTGATGAAAACAGTGATAAAGTGACTCCAGGGACATTTATACCCTATTGTTCAATGGCACATGCACAGCT
TTGCTTCCATGGGCACCGGGATGCTGTGAAATTCTTTGTGGCAGTCCCAGGTCAAGTCATCAGCCCACAA
AGTAGCAGTAGTGGCACGGATCTGACGGGTGACAAAGCAGGGCCATCTGCACAGGAGCCTGGTAGTCAGA
CGCCCTTGAAGTCTATGCTTGTCATCAGTGGAGGAGAGGGCTACATCGACTTCCGAATGGGTGATGAAGG
TGGAGAATCAGAACTTCTTGGAGAGGATCTTCCACTTGAACCTTCTGTCACCAAAGCAGAAAGGAGTCAC
TTGATAGTGTGGCAAGTGATGTATGGCAATGAGTGAAAGGGCGAATTCGACCCAGCTTTCTTGTACAAAG
TGGTTCGATGGTACCGCGGGCCCGGGATCCACCGGATCTAGATAACTGATCATAATCAGCCATACCACAT
TTGTAGAGGTTTTACTTGCTTTAAAAAACCTCCCACACCTCCCCCTGAACCTGAAACATAAAATGAATGC
AATTGTTGTTGTTAACTTGTTTATTGCAGCTTATAATGGTTACAAATAAAGCAATAGCATCACAAATTTC
ACAAATAAAGCATTTTTTTCACTGCATTCTAGTTGTGGTTTGTCCAAACTCATCAATGTATCTTAACGCG
TAAATTGTAAGCGTTAATATTTTGTTAAAATTCGCGTTAAATTTTTGTTAAATCAGCTCATTTTTTAACC
AATAGGCCGAAATCGGCAAAATCCCTTATAAATCAAAAGAATAGACCGAGATAGGGT
[36 nt withheld, positions 5798-5833]
CAAAGAACGTGGACTCCAACGTCAAAGG
[49 nt withheld, positions 5862-5910]
T
[91 nt withheld, positions 5912-6002]
G
[124 nt withheld, positions 6004-6127]
CAGGTGGCACTTTTCGGGGAAATGTGCGCGGAACCCCTATTTGTTTATTTTTCTAAATACATTCAAATAT
GTATCCGCTCATGAGACAATAACCCTGATAAATGCTTCAATAATATTGAAAAAGGAAGAGTCCTGAGGCG
GAAAGAACCAGCTGTGGAATGTGTGTCAGTTAGGGTGTGGAAAGTCCCCAGGCTCCCCAGCAGGCAGAAG
TATGCAAAGCATGCATCTCAATTAGTCAGCAACCAGGTGTGGAAAGTCCCCAGGCTCCCCAGCAGGCAGA
AGTATGCAAAGCATGCATCTCAATTAGTCAGCAACCATAGTCCCGCCCCTAACTCCGCCCATCCCGCCCC
TAACTCCGCCCAGTTCCGCCCATTCTCCGCCCCATGGCTGACTAATTTTTTTTATTTATGCAGAGGCCGA
GGCCGCCTCGGCCTCTGAGCTATTCCAGAAGTAGTGAGGAGGCTTTTTTGGAGGCCTAGGCTTTTGCAAA
GATCGATCAAGAGACAGGATGAGGATCGTTTCGCATGATTGAACAAGATGGATTGCACGCAGGTTCTCCG
GCCGCTTGGGTGGAGAGGCTATTCGGCTATGACTGGGCACAACAGACAATCGGCTGCTCTGATGCCGCCG
TGTTCCGGCTGTCAGCGCAGGGGCGCCCGGTTCTTTTTGTCAAGACCGACCTGTCCGGTGCCCTGAATGA
ACTGCAAGACGAGGCAGCGCGGCTATCGTGGCTGGCCACGACGGGCGTTCCTTGCGCAGCTGTGCTCGAC
GTTGTCACTGAAGCGGGAAGGGACTGGCTGCTATTGGGCGAAGTGCCGGGGCAGGATCTCCTGTCATCTC
ACCTTGCTCCTGCCGAGAAAGTATCCATCATGGCTGATGCAATGCGGCGGCTGCATACGCTTGATCCGGC
TACCTGCCCATTCGACCACCAAGCGAAACATCGCATCGAGCGAGCACGTACTCGGATGGAAGCCGGTCTT
GTCGATCAGGATGATCTGGACGAAGAGCATCAGGGGCTCGCGCCAGCCGAACTGTTCGCCAGGCTCAAGG
CGAGCATGCCCGACGGCGAGGATCTCGTCGTGACCCATGGCGATGCCTGCTTGCCGAATATCATGGTGGA
AAATGGCCGCTTTTCTGGATTCATCGACTGTGGCCGGCTGGGTGTGGCGGACCGCTATCAGGACATAGCG
TTGGCTACCCGTGATATTGCTGAAGAGCTTGGCGGCGAATGGGCTGACCGCTTCCTCGTGCTTTACGGTA
TCGCCGCTCCCGATTCGCAGCGCATCGCCTTCTATCGCCTTCTTGACGAGTTCTTCTGAGCGGGACTCTG
GGGTTCGAAATGACCGACCAAGCGACGCCCAACCTGCCATCACGAGATTTCGATTCCACCGCCGCCTTCT
ATGAAAGGTTGGGCTTCGGAATCGTTTTCCGGGACGCCGGCTGGATGATCCTCCAGCGCGGGGATCTCAT
GCTGGAGTTCTTCGCCCACCCTAGGGGGAGGCTAACTGAAACACGGAAGGAGACAATACCGGAAGGAACC
CGCGCTATGACGGCAATAAAAAGACAGAATAAAACGCACGGTGTTGGGTCGTTTGTTCATAAACGCGGGG
TTCGGTCCCAGGGCTGGCACTCTGTCGATACCCCACCGAGACCCCATTGGGGCCAATACGCCCGCGTTTC
TTCCTTTTCCCCACCCCACCCCCCAAGTTCGGGTGAAGGCCCAGGGCTCGCAGCCAACGTCGGGGCGGCA
GGCCCTGCCATAGCCTCAGGTTACTCATATATACTTTAGATTGATTTAAAACTTCATTTTTAATTTAAAA
GGATCTAGGTGAAGATCCTTTTTGATAATCTCATGACCAAAATCCCTTAACGTGAGTTTTCGTTCCACTG
AGCGTCAGACCCCGTAGAAAAGATCAAAGGATCTTCTTGAGATCCTTTTTTTCTGCGCGTAATCTGCTGC
TTGCAAACAAAAAAACCACCGCTACCAGCGGTGGTTTGTTTGCCGGATCAAGAGCTACCAACTCTTTTTC
CGAAGGTAACTGGCTTCAGCAGAGCGCAGATACCAAATACTGTTCTTCTAGTGTAGCCGTAGTTAGGCCA
CCACTTCAAGAACTCTGTAGCACCGCCTACATACCTCGCTCTGCTAATCCTGTTACCAGTGGCTGCTGCC
AGTGGCGATAAGTCGTGTCTTACCGGGTTGGACTCAAGACGATAGTTACCGGATAAGGCGCAGCGGTCGG
GCTGAACGGGGGGTTCGTGCACACAGCCCAGCTTGGAGCGAACGACCTACACCGAACTGAGATACCTACA
GCGTGAGCTATGAGAAAGCGCCACGCTTCCCGAAGGGAGAAAGGCGGACAGGTATCCGGTAAGCGGCAGG
GTCGGAACAGGAGAGCGCACGAGGGAGCTTCCAGGGGGAAACGCCTGGTATCTTTATAGTCCTGTCGGGT
TTCGCCACCTCTGACTTGAGCGTCGATTTTTGTGATGCTCGTCAGGGGGGCGGAGCCTATGGAAAAACGC
CAGCAACGCGGCCTTTTTACGGTTCCTGGCCTTTTGCTGGCCTTTTGCTCACATGTTCTTTCCTGCGTTA
TCCCCTGATTCTGTGGATAACCGTATTACCGC
